Addgene plasmid #73228: pNICKclos2.0
Purpose: Genome editing for gene xylR (cbei-2385) in clostridium beijerinckii NCIMB 8052
Depositing lab: Sheng Yang. Depositing organization: CAS Center for Excellence in Molecular Plant Sciences ("CEMPS"). Publication: CRISPR-based genome editing and expression control systems in Clostridium acetobutylicum and Clostridium beijerinckii. Li Q, Chen J, Minton NP, Zhang Y, Wen Z, Liu J, Yang H, Zeng Z, Ren X, Yang J, Gu Y, Jiang W, Jiang Y, Yang S. Biotechnol J. 2016 May 23. doi: 10.1002/biot.201600053. PubMed 27213844.
Backbone
  Vector backbone: pXY1
  Vector type: E.coli - clostridium shuttle vector
  Selectable markers: Erythromycin in clostridium
Growth in bacteria
  Bacterial resistance: Ampicillin, 50 μg/mL
  Growth temperature: 37°C
  Growth strain: DH5alpha
  Copy number: Low Copy
Gene/Insert 1
  Gene/Insert name: Cas9 nickase
  Species: S. pyogenes MGAS5005
  Mutation: D10A
  Promoter: Pthl
  Cloning method: Restriction Enzyme; 5′ cloning site PstI (not destroyed); 3′ cloning site NotI (not destroyed)
  Sequencing primers: 5′ SpCas9N-R TACGAGCTGTCCGTTTGAGA
Gene/Insert 2
  Gene/Insert name: sgRNA to xylR
  Species: Synthetic
  Promoter: Pj23119
  Cloning method: Unknown
  Sequencing primers: 5′ unknown
Terms and licenses: Academic/Nonprofit Terms; Industry Terms: Not Available to Industry
How to cite: pNICKclos2.0 was a gift from Sheng Yang (Addgene plasmid # 73228 ; http://n2t.net/addgene:73228 ; RRID:Addgene_73228)
