[The description below was written by a language model from this plasmid's Addgene catalogue record, the feature table of its GenBank file and pLannotate feature annotations shown in this document.]
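Description:
pNICKclos2.0 is an E. coli–Clostridium shuttle plasmid of about 11.7 kb, built on the pXY1 backbone, that delivers a single-plasmid CRISPR nickase system for editing the xylR gene (cbei-2385) in Clostridium beijerinckii NCIMB 8052. In E. coli it replicates from a ColE1/pMB1-type origin and is selected with ampicillin through the bla gene. The catalogue lists it as low copy, although the origin is annotated as a high-copy type. Selection in Clostridium is by erythromycin, which matches an ermC'-like rRNA methylase gene found in the sequence-based annotation. No Gram-positive replicon is annotated in either feature table, so the element responsible for maintenance in Clostridium is not identified in the record. Remnants of a pUC-style cloning region (lac promoter and operator, CAP site, lacZα, lacI, bom and rop fragments) are also present.

The payload has two expression units. The first encodes Streptococcus pyogenes Cas9 carrying the D10A substitution in the RuvC domain, which makes it cut only one DNA strand. According to the catalogue it is driven by the Pthl promoter and was cloned between PstI and NotI sites. The second unit uses the constitutive synthetic J23119 promoter, in a version ending in an SpeI site, to transcribe a single guide RNA consisting of a xylR-targeting spacer fused to the standard S. pyogenes gRNA scaffold. A stretch of roughly 2 kb between the scaffold and the Cas9 coding sequence is unannotated. Plasmids of this kind normally carry homology arms as a repair template, but the record does not say what lies in this region. Guided nicking is gentler than double-strand cleavage in bacteria with weak repair capacity, favouring recovery of recombinants at the target locus.
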