LOCUS       Exported 11706 bp ds-DNA circular SYN 12-MAY-2021
DEFINITION  Genome editing for gene xylR (cbei-2385) in clostridium beijerinckii
            NCIMB 8052.
ACCESSION   .
VERSION     .
KEYWORDS    pNICKclos2.0
SOURCE      synthetic DNA construct
  ORGANISM  synthetic DNA construct
REFERENCE   1 (bases 1 to 11706)
  AUTHORS   Li Q, Chen J, Minton NP, Zhang Y, Wen Z, Liu J, Yang H, Zeng Z, Ren
            X, Yang J, Gu Y, Jiang W, Jiang Y, Yang S
  TITLE     CRISPR-based genome editing and expression control systems in
            Clostridium acetobutylicum and Clostridium beijerinckii.
  JOURNAL   Biotechnol J. 2016 May 23. doi: 10.1002/biot.201600053.
  PUBMED    27213844
REFERENCE   2 (bases 1 to 11706)
  AUTHORS   .
  TITLE     Direct Submission
  JOURNAL   Exported May 12, 2021 from SnapGene Server 1.1.58
            http://www.snapgene.com
FEATURES             Location/Qualifiers
     source          1..11706
                     /organism="synthetic DNA construct"
                     /mol_type="other DNA"
     promoter        1488..1522
                     /label=J23119(SpeI) promoter
                     /note="bacterial promoter (Registry of Standard Biological
                     Parts BBa_J23119) modified to end with an SpeI site"
     misc_RNA        1543..1618
                     /label=gRNA scaffold
                     /note="guide RNA scaffold for the Streptococcus pyogenes
                     CRISPR/Cas9 system"
     CDS             3804..7910
                     /codon_start=1
                     /product="nickase mutant of the Cas9 endonuclease from the
                     Streptococcus pyogenes Type II CRISPR/Cas system"
                     /label=Cas9(D10A)
                     /note="generates RNA-guided single strand nicks in DNA due
                     to the D10A mutation in the RuvC catalytic domain"
                     /translation="MDKKYSIGLAIGTNSVGWAVITDEYKVPSKKFKVLGNTDRHSIKK
                     NLIGALLFDSGETAEATRLKRTARRRYTRRKNRICYLQEIFSNEMAKVDDSFFHRLEES
                     FLVEEDKKHERHPIFGNIVDEVAYHEKYPTIYHLRKKLVDSTDKADLRLIYLALAHMIK
                     FRGHFLIEGDLNPDNSDVDKLFIQLVQTYNQLFEENPINASGVDAKAILSARLSKSRRL
                     ENLIAQLPGEKKNGLFGNLIALSLGLTPNFKSNFDLAEDAKLQLSKDTYDDDLDNLLAQ
                     IGDQYADLFLAAKNLSDAILLSDILRVNTEITKAPLSASMIKRYDEHHQDLTLLKALVR
                     QQLPEKYKEIFFDQSKNGYAGYIDGGASQEEFYKFIKPILEKMDGTEELLVKLNREDLL
                     RKQRTFDNGSIPHQIHLGELHAILRRQEDFYPFLKDNREKIEKILTFRIPYYVGPLARG
                     NSRFAWMTRKSEETITPWNFEEVVDKGASAQSFIERMTNFDKNLPNEKVLPKHSLLYEY
                     FTVYNELTKVKYVTEGMRKPAFLSGEQKKAIVDLLFKTNRKVTVKQLKEDYFKKIECFD
                     SVEISGVEDRFNASLGTYHDLLKIIKDKDFLDNEENEDILEDIVLTLTLFEDREMIEER
                     LKTYAHLFDDKVMKQLKRRRYTGWGRLSRKLINGIRDKQSGKTILDFLKSDGFANRNFM
                     QLIHDDSLTFKEDIQKAQVSGQGDSLHEHIANLAGSPAIKKGILQTVKVVDELVKVMGR
                     HKPENIVIEMARENQTTQKGQKNSRERMKRIEEGIKELGSQILKEHPVENTQLQNEKLY
                     LYYLQNGRDMYVDQELDINRLSDYDVDHIVPQSFLKDDSIDNKVLTRSDKNRGKSDNVP
                     SEEVVKKMKNYWRQLLNAKLITQRKFDNLTKAERGGLSELDKAGFIKRQLVETRQITKH
                     VAQILDSRMNTKYDENDKLIREVKVITLKSKLVSDFRKDFQFYKVREINNYHHAHDAYL
                     NAVVGTALIKKYPKLESEFVYGDYKVYDVRKMIAKSEQEIGKATAKYFFYSNIMNFFKT
                     EITLANGEIRKRPLIETNGETGEIVWDKGRDFATVRKVLSMPQVNIVKKTEVQTGGFSK
                     ESILPKRNSDKLIARKKDWDPKKYGGFDSPTVAYSVLVVAKVEKGKSKKLKSVKELLGI
                     TIMERSSFEKNPIDFLEAKGYKEVKKDLIIKLPKYSLFELENGRKRMLASAGELQKGNE
                     LALPSKYVNFLYLASHYEKLKGSPEDNEQKQLFVEQHKHYLDEIIEQISEFSKRVILAD
                     ANLDKVLSAYNKHRDKPIREQAENIIHLFTLTNLGAPAAFKYFDTTIDRKRYTSTKEVL
                     DATLIHQSITGLYETRIDLSQLGGD"
     primer_bind     complement(7927..7944)
                     /label=M13 Forward
                     /note="In lacZ gene. Also called M13-F20 or M13 (-21)
                     Forward"
     primer_bind     complement(7927..7943)
                     /label=M13 fwd
                     /note="common sequencing primer, one of multiple similar
                     variants"
     primer_bind     complement(7936..7958)
                     /label=M13/pUC Forward
                     /note="In lacZ gene"
     primer_bind     complement(8152..8171)
                     /label=pRS-marker
                     /note="pRS vectors, use to sequence yeast selectable
                     marker"
     primer_bind     8271..8293
                     /label=pGEX 3'
                     /note="pGEX vectors, reverse primer"
     primer_bind     complement(8331..8349)
                     /label=pBRforEco
                     /note="pBR322 vectors, upsteam of EcoRI site, forward
                     primer"
     promoter        8417..8521
                     /gene="bla"
                     /label=AmpR promoter
     CDS             8522..9382
                     /codon_start=1
                     /gene="bla"
                     /product="beta-lactamase"
                     /label=AmpR
                     /note="confers resistance to ampicillin, carbenicillin, and
                     related antibiotics"
                     /translation="MSIQHFRVALIPFFAAFCLPVFAHPETLVKVKDAEDQLGARVGYI
                     ELDLNSGKILESFRPEERFPMMSTFKVLLCGAVLSRIDAGQEQLGRRIHYSQNDLVEYS
                     PVTEKHLTDGMTVRELCSAAITMSDNTAANLLLTTIGGPKELTAFLHNMGDHVTRLDRW
                     EPELNEAIPNDERDTTMPVAMATTLRKLLTGELLTLASRQQLIDWMEADKVAGPLLRSA
                     LPAGWFIADKSGAGERGSRGIIAALGPDGKPSRIVVIYTTGSQATMDERNRQIAEIGAS
                     LIKHW"
     primer_bind     complement(8740..8759)
                     /label=Amp-R
                     /note="Ampicillin resistance gene, reverse primer"
     rep_origin      9553..10141
                     /direction=RIGHT
                     /label=ori
                     /note="high-copy-number ColE1/pMB1/pBR322/pUC origin of
                     replication"
     primer_bind     10042..10061
                     /label=pBR322ori-F
                     /note="pBR322 origin, forward primer"
     primer_bind     10295..10312
                     /label=L4440
                     /note="L4440 vector, forward primer"
     protein_bind    10429..10450
                     /label=CAP binding site
                     /bound_moiety="E. coli catabolite activator protein"
                     /note="CAP binding activates transcription in the presence
                     of cAMP."
     promoter        10465..10495
                     /label=lac promoter
                     /note="promoter for the E. coli lac operon"
     protein_bind    10503..10519
                     /label=lac operator
                     /bound_moiety="lac repressor encoded by lacI"
                     /note="The lac repressor binds to the lac operator to
                     inhibit transcription in E. coli. This inhibition can be
                     relieved by adding lactose or
                     isopropyl-beta-D-thiogalactopyranoside (IPTG)."
     primer_bind     10508..10530
                     /label=M13/pUC Reverse
                     /note="In lacZ gene"
     primer_bind     10527..10543
                     /label=M13 rev
                     /note="common sequencing primer, one of multiple similar
                     variants"
     primer_bind     10527..10543
                     /label=M13 Reverse
                     /note="In lacZ gene. Also called M13-rev"
ORIGIN
        1 cgataattta cagaaaagaa aattatagaa tttagtatga ttaattatac tcatttatga
       61 atgtttaatt gaatacaaaa aaaaantact tgttatgtat tcaattacgg gttaaaatat
      121 agacaagttg aaaaatttaa taaaaaaata agtcctcagc tcttatatat taagctacca
      181 acttagtata taagccaaaa cttaaatgtg ctaccaacac atcaagccgt tagagaactc
      241 tatctatagc aatatttcaa atgtaccgac atacaagaga aacattaact atatatattc
      301 aatttatgag attatcttaa cagatataaa tgtaaattgc aataagtaag atttagaagt
      361 ttatagcctt tgtgtattgg aagcagtacg caaaggcttt tttatttgat aaaaattaga
      421 agtatattta ttttttcata attaatttat gaaaatgaaa gggggtgagc aaagtgacag
      481 aggaaagcag tatcttatca aataacaagg tattagcaat atcattattg actttagcag
      541 taaacattat gacttttata gtgcttgtag ctaagtagta cgaaaggggg agctttaaaa
      601 agctccttgg aatacataga attcataaat taatttatga aaagaagggc gtatatgaaa
      661 acttgtaaaa attgcaaaga gtttattaaa gatactgaaa tatgcaaaat acattcgttg
      721 atgattcatg ataaaacagt agcaacctat tgcagtaaat acaatgagtc aagatgttta
      781 cataaaggga aagtccaatg tattaattgt tcaaagatga accgatatgg atggtgtgcc
      841 ataaaaatga gatgttttac agaggaagaa cagaaaaaag aacgtacatg cattaaatat
      901 tatgcaagga gctttaaaaa agctcatgta aagaagagta aaaagaaaaa ataatttatt
      961 tattaattta atattgagag tgccgacaca gtatgcacta aaaaatatat ctgtggtgta
     1021 gtgagccgat acaaaaggat agtcactcgc attttcataa tacatcttat gttatgatta
     1081 tgtgtcggtg ggacttcacg acgaaaaccc acaataaaaa aagagttcgg ggtagggtta
     1141 agcatagttg aggcaactaa acaatcaagc taggatatgc agtagcagac cgtaaggtcg
     1201 ttgtttaggt gtgttgtaat acatacgcta ttaagatgta aaaatacgga taccaatgaa
     1261 gggaaaagta taatttttgg atgtagtttg tttgttcatc tatgggcaaa ctacgtccaa
     1321 agccgtttcc aaatctgcta aaaagtatat cctttctaaa atcaaagtca agtatgaaat
     1381 cataaataaa gtttaatttt gaagttatta tgatattatg tttttctatt aaaataaatt
     1441 aagtatatag aatagtttaa taatagtata tacttaatgt gctgcagttg acagctagct
     1501 cagtcctagg tataatacta gtcgagttag acataatagt gagttttaga gctagaaata
     1561 gcaagttaaa ataaggctag tccgttatca acttgaaaaa gtggcaccga gtcggtgctt
     1621 ttttgcggcc gcaaaacctg gttctaatgg aattgtttac ttaccatatc ttatgggaga
     1681 aagaacacct catatagacc ctaatgtaaa aggtgcattt ttaggagtat cactaataaa
     1741 taaccatgat gattttgtac gtagtatatt agaaggtgtt agctttagtt tgaaaaactg
     1801 ccttgattta atcgaagaca tgaatgtaaa cattgatgaa ataagagtaa gtggcggtgg
     1861 agcagaaagt gctgtatgga gacaaatatt agctgatatt ttccaatatt cattaactac
     1921 agttaaagca tctgaaggcg gtgcgcttgg agttgcaata ttagcagggg ttggagcagg
     1981 aatctatgat tctgtagaag atgcttgtga tagaatcgta aaaggaaaca agaaagtttc
     2041 tccaaatgaa gaattaaaag aagtatactc aaaagtatat gaaacatata attcagctta
     2101 tccaagaata aaagatattt aaatatatta aagatagaaa tcaatcatct tagttaagta
     2161 attgtataat taattaaggg tgtgtagtag tatcgaattt tagcaaaaaa atcatatagt
     2221 tttttaaata ctttaacaaa aataataata gtgatattat ttaagaaaaa gctactatta
     2281 ctgataatag tcgagaggag tattttaaag tttgatagaa gtaaatcaca gtaaaataaa
     2341 agaaactaac agaaaaaaga taatagcatt attattaaag aaaaatgaga tcaccaaatt
     2401 agatatatct agaatattag atataagtat aacaacagtt tctacaaata ttacagaatt
     2461 gaaaagcgaa ggtatnnnnn nnnatgtaag atcgttggaa tctacaggag gaagaaaagc
     2521 aattgctatt aagttgaatg aaaactgtag atattcaatt ggagtcgcac taacaccgaa
     2581 tcatataaag atatcattag taaatataaa gaaaaaagtt attgaaagta tgctgcagtg
     2641 gaatagagaa cataataaat ttacttaatg aaaatataga tttgttaatg aagaaatata
     2701 atttatgctc tgcaaattta ttaggaatag ggatttcatt acctggaacc gtagatttta
     2761 aagaaggcat aataaagtat tcatatttgt taggcgccaa agattttaat ttaaaggaaa
     2821 agttcgaata cttagacatt ccagtatatg tagataatga agcaaattta tctgcttact
     2881 acgagttttt aaataaaaga gatatactaa gaaatctatt atatgtatca ataacagaag
     2941 gtttaggcct tggtataata ataaatggaa aaatttacag aggtgacaat aactcatcag
     3001 gagaattagg tcatactaag atagcaattg atggaaaaaa atgtaagtgt ggagctagag
     3061 gctgtttaga agcatacaca tctatgaatt ctctgattga tagttataat gaagctaata
     3121 gttcaaatat tagtgatatt gatgaatttg aagaaagata taatcaaaat gacaaagatg
     3181 ctcatgatgt attaaatgat tatttaaaaa cattgtcttt aggtctatcg aatttggtta
     3241 tgatatttga tcctagcagc atagtaatag gtggagatat aaataattta cttaatgata
     3301 agatagatat gctgaaaaaa gaggtttata aagataattt atttacaaat gaaaataatt
     3361 gcagtataag tattgcaagt tttaaagaat cttatctact aggagctgct atgatgccta
     3421 tagaagaatt cttagaaatt aaataatgga gtggtgaaag ctgctctatt aatttaaaaa
     3481 cttattaaat aaatttttaa aatatatttt taaagttatg taagcatagc tatattaagg
     3541 ggggtcttaa tctttgattg gaactccaga ttaagacaag ccttttatat aaaactaaat
     3601 atctatttat ttcatattag atttatgttc ttgattttct cgagttttta acaaaatata
     3661 ttgataaaaa taataatagt gggtataatt aagttgttag agaaaacgta taaattaggg
     3721 ataaactatg gaacttatga aatagattga aatggtttat ctgttacccc gtatcaaaat
     3781 ttaggaggtt agttagaccc gggatggata agaaatactc aataggctta gctatcggca
     3841 caaatagcgt cggatgggcg gtgatcactg atgaatataa ggttccgtct aaaaagttca
     3901 aggttctggg aaatacagac cgccacagta tcaaaaaaaa tcttataggg gctcttttat
     3961 ttgacagtgg agagacagcg gaagcgactc gtctcaaacg gacagctcgt agaaggtata
     4021 cacgtcggaa gaatcgtatt tgttatctac aggagatttt ttcaaatgag atggcgaaag
     4081 tagatgatag tttctttcat cgacttgaag agtctttttt ggtggaagaa gacaagaagc
     4141 atgaacgtca tcctattttt ggaaatatag tagatgaagt tgcttatcat gagaaatatc
     4201 caactatcta tcatctgcga aaaaaattgg tagattctac tgataaagcg gatttgcgct
     4261 taatctattt ggccttagcg catatgatta agtttcgtgg tcattttttg attgagggag
     4321 atttaaatcc tgataatagt gatgtggaca aactatttat ccagttggta caaacctaca
     4381 atcaattatt tgaagaaaac cctattaacg caagtggagt agatgctaaa gcgattcttt
     4441 ctgcacgatt gagtaaatca agacgattag aaaatctcat tgctcagctc cccggtgaga
     4501 agaaaaatgg cttatttggg aatctcattg ctttgtcatt gggtttgacc cctaatttta
     4561 aatcaaattt tgatttggca gaagatgcta aattacagct ttcaaaagat acttacgatg
     4621 atgatttaga taatttattg gcgcaaattg gagatcaata tgctgatttg tttttggcag
     4681 ctaagaattt atcagatgct attttacttt cagatatcct aagagtaaat actgaaataa
     4741 ctaaggctcc cctatcagct tcaatgatta aacgctacga tgaacatcat caagacttga
     4801 ctcttttaaa agctttagtt cgacaacaac ttccagaaaa gtataaagaa atcttttttg
     4861 atcaatcaaa aaacggatat gcaggttata ttgatggggg agctagccaa gaagaatttt
     4921 ataaatttat caaaccaatt ttagaaaaaa tggatggtac tgaggaatta ttggtgaaac
     4981 taaatcgtga agatttgctg cgcaagcaac ggacctttga caacggctct attccccatc
     5041 aaattcactt gggtgagctg catgctattt tgagaagaca agaagacttt tatccatttt
     5101 taaaagacaa tcgtgagaag attgaaaaaa tcttgacttt tcgaattcct tattatgttg
     5161 gtccattggc gcgtggcaat agtcgttttg catggatgac tcggaagtct gaagaaacaa
     5221 ttaccccatg gaattttgaa gaagttgtcg ataaaggtgc ttcagctcaa tcatttattg
     5281 aacgcatgac aaactttgat aaaaatcttc caaatgaaaa agtactacca aaacatagtt
     5341 tgctttatga gtattttacg gtttataacg aattgacaaa ggtcaaatat gttactgaag
     5401 gaatgcgaaa accagcattt ctttcaggtg aacagaagaa agccattgtt gatttactct
     5461 tcaaaacaaa tcgaaaagta accgttaagc aattaaaaga agattatttc aaaaaaatag
     5521 aatgttttga tagtgttgaa atttcaggag ttgaagatag atttaatgct tcattaggta
     5581 cctaccatga tttgctaaaa attattaaag ataaagattt tttggataat gaagaaaatg
     5641 aagatatctt agaggatatt gttttaacat tgaccttatt tgaagatagg gagatgattg
     5701 aggaaagact taaaacatat gctcacctct ttgatgataa ggtgatgaaa cagcttaaac
     5761 gtcgccgtta tactggttgg ggacgtttgt ctcgaaaatt gattaatggt attagggata
     5821 agcaatctgg caaaacaata ttagattttt tgaaatcaga tggttttgcc aatcgcaatt
     5881 ttatgcagct gatccatgat gatagtttga catttaaaga agacattcaa aaagcacaag
     5941 tgtctggaca aggcgatagt ttacatgaac atattgcaaa tttagctggt agccctgcta
     6001 ttaaaaaagg tattttacag actgtaaaag ttgttgatga attggtcaaa gtaatggggc
     6061 ggcataagcc agaaaatatc gttattgaaa tggcacgtga aaatcagaca actcaaaagg
     6121 gccagaaaaa ttcgcgagag cgtatgaaac gaatcgaaga aggtatcaaa gaattaggaa
     6181 gtcagattct taaagagcat cctgttgaaa atactcaatt gcaaaatgaa aagctctatc
     6241 tctattatct ccaaaatgga agagacatgt atgtggacca agaattagat attaatcgtt
     6301 taagtgatta tgatgtcgat cacattgttc cacaaagttt ccttaaagac gattcaatag
     6361 acaataaggt cttaacgcgt tctgataaaa atcgtggtaa atcggataac gttccaagtg
     6421 aagaagtagt caaaaagatg aaaaactatt ggagacaact tctaaacgcc aagttaatca
     6481 ctcaacgtaa gtttgataat ttaacgaaag ctgaacgtgg aggtttgagt gaacttgata
     6541 aagctggttt tatcaaacgc caattggttg aaactcgcca aatcactaag catgtggcac
     6601 aaattttgga tagtcgcatg aatactaaat acgatgaaaa tgataaactt attcgagagg
     6661 ttaaagtgat taccttaaaa tctaaattag tttctgactt ccgaaaagat ttccaattct
     6721 ataaagtacg tgagattaac aattaccatc atgcccatga tgcgtatcta aatgccgtcg
     6781 ttggaactgc tttgattaag aaatatccaa aacttgaatc ggagtttgtc tatggtgatt
     6841 ataaagttta tgatgttcgt aaaatgattg ctaagtctga gcaagaaata ggcaaagcaa
     6901 ccgcaaaata tttcttttac tctaatatca tgaacttctt caaaacagaa attacacttg
     6961 caaatggaga gattcgcaaa cgccctctaa tcgaaactaa tggggaaact ggagaaattg
     7021 tctgggataa agggcgagat tttgccacag tgcgcaaagt attgtccatg ccccaagtca
     7081 atattgtcaa gaaaacagaa gtacagacag gcggattctc caaggagtca attttaccaa
     7141 aaagaaattc ggacaagctt attgctcgta aaaaagactg ggatccaaaa aaatatggtg
     7201 gttttgatag tccaacggta gcttattcag tcctagtggt tgctaaggtg gaaaaaggga
     7261 aatcgaagaa gttaaaatcc gttaaagagt tactagggat cacaattatg gaaagaagtt
     7321 cctttgaaaa aaatccgatt gactttttag aagctaaagg atataaggaa gttaaaaaag
     7381 acttaatcat taaactacct aaatatagtc tttttgagtt agaaaacggt cgtaaacgga
     7441 tgctggctag tgccggagaa ttacaaaaag gaaatgagct ggctctgcca agcaaatatg
     7501 tgaatttttt atatttagct agtcattatg aaaagttgaa gggtagtcca gaagataacg
     7561 aacaaaaaca attgtttgtg gagcagcata agcattattt agatgagatt attgagcaaa
     7621 tcagtgaatt ttctaagcgt gttattttag cagatgccaa tttagataaa gttcttagtg
     7681 catataacaa acatagagac aaaccaatac gtgaacaagc agaaaatatt attcatttat
     7741 ttacgttgac gaatcttgga gctcccgctg cttttaaata ttttgataca acaattgatc
     7801 gtaaacgata tacgtctaca aaagaagttt tagatgccac tcttatccat caatccatca
     7861 ctggtcttta tgaaacacgc attgatttga gtcagctagg aggtgactga gcggccgcgg
     7921 gaattcactg gccgtcgttt tacaacgtcg tgactgggaa aaccctggcg ttacccaact
     7981 taatcgcctt gcagcacatc cccctttcgc cagctggcgt aatagcgaag aggcccgcac
     8041 cgatcgccct tcccaacagt tgcgcagcct gaatggcgaa tggcgcctga tgcggtattt
     8101 tctccttacg catctgtgcg gtatttcaca ccgcatatgg tgcactctca gtacaatctg
     8161 ctctgatgcc gcatagttaa gccagccccg acacccgcca acacccgctg acgcgccctg
     8221 acgggcttgt ctgctcccgg catccgctta cagacaagct gtgaccgtct ccgggagctg
     8281 catgtgtcag aggttttcac cgtcatcacc gaaacgcgcg agacgaaagg gcctcgtgat
     8341 acgcctattt ttataggtta atgtcatgat aataatggtt tcttagacgt caggtggcac
     8401 ttttcgggga aatgtgcgcg gaacccctat ttgtttattt ttctaaatac attcaaatat
     8461 gtatccgctc atgagacaat aaccctgata aatgcttcaa taatattgaa aaaggaagag
     8521 tatgagtatt caacatttcc gtgtcgccct tattcccttt tttgcggcat tttgccttcc
     8581 tgtttttgct cacccagaaa cgctggtgaa agtaaaagat gctgaagatc agttgggtgc
     8641 acgagtgggt tacatcgaac tggatctcaa cagcggtaag atccttgaga gttttcgccc
     8701 cgaagaacgt tttccaatga tgagcacttt taaagttctg ctatgtggcg cggtattatc
     8761 ccgtattgac gccgggcaag agcaactcgg tcgccgcata cactattctc agaatgactt
     8821 ggttgagtac tcaccagtca cagaaaagca tcttacggat ggcatgacag taagagaatt
     8881 atgcagtgct gccataacca tgagtgataa cactgcggcc aacttacttc tgacaacgat
     8941 cggaggaccg aaggagctaa ccgctttttt gcacaacatg ggggatcatg taactcgcct
     9001 tgatcgttgg gaaccggagc tgaatgaagc cataccaaac gacgagcgtg acaccacgat
     9061 gcctgtagca atggcaacaa cgttgcgcaa actattaact ggcgaactac ttactctagc
     9121 ttcccggcaa caattaatag actggatgga ggcggataaa gttgcaggac cacttctgcg
     9181 ctcggccctt ccggctggct ggtttattgc tgataaatct ggagccggtg agcgtgggtc
     9241 tcgcggtatc attgcagcac tggggccaga tggtaagccc tcccgtatcg tagttatcta
     9301 cacgacgggg agtcaggcaa ctatggatga acgaaataga cagatcgctg agataggtgc
     9361 ctcactgatt aagcattggt aactgtcaga ccaagtttac tcatatatac tttagattga
     9421 tttaaaactt catttttaat ttaaaaggat ctaggtgaag atcctttttg ataatctcat
     9481 gaccaaaatc ccttaacgtg agttttcgtt ccactgagcg tcagaccccg tagaaaagat
     9541 caaaggatct tcttgagatc ctttttttct gcgcgtaatc tgctgcttgc aaacaaaaaa
     9601 accaccgcta ccagcggtgg tttgtttgcc ggatcaagag ctaccaactc tttttccgaa
     9661 ggtaactggc ttcagcagag cgcagatacc aaatactgtt cttctagtgt agccgtagtt
     9721 aggccaccac ttcaagaact ctgtagcacc gcctacatac ctcgctctgc taatcctgtt
     9781 accagtggct gctgccagtg gcgataagtc gtgtcttacc gggttggact caagacgata
     9841 gttaccggat aaggcgcagc ggtcgggctg aacggggggt tcgtgcacac agcccagctt
     9901 ggagcgaacg acctacaccg aactgagata cctacagcgt gagctatgag aaagcgccac
     9961 gcttcccgaa gggagaaagg cggacaggta tccggtaagc ggcagggtcg gaacaggaga
    10021 gcgcacgagg gagcttccag ggggaaacgc ctggtatctt tatagtcctg tcgggtttcg
    10081 ccacctctga cttgagcgtc gatttttgtg atgctcgtca ggggggcgga gcctatggaa
    10141 aaacgccagc aacgcggcct ttttacggtt cctggccttt tgctggcctt ttgctcacat
    10201 gttctttcct gcgttatccc ctgattctgt ggataaccgt attaccgcct ttgagtgagc
    10261 tgataccgct cgccgcagcc gaacgaccga gcgcagcgag tcagtgagcg aggaagcgga
    10321 agagcgccca atacgcaaac cgcctctccc cgcgcgttgg ccgattcatt aatgcagctg
    10381 gcacgacagg tttcccgact ggaaagcggg cagtgagcgc aacgcaatta atgtgagtta
    10441 gctcactcat taggcacccc aggctttaca ctttatgctt ccggctcgta tgttgtgtgg
    10501 aattgtgagc ggataacaat ttcacacagg aaacagctat gaccatgatt acgccaagct
    10561 ttggctaaca cacacgccat tccaaccaat agttttctcg gcataaagcc atgctctgac
    10621 gcttaaatgc actaatgcct taaaaaaaca ttaaagtcta acacactaga cttatttact
    10681 tcgtaattaa gtcgttaaac cgtgtgctct acgaccaaaa gtataaaacc tttaagaact
    10741 ttcttttttc ttgtaaaaaa agaaactaga taaatctctc atatctttta ttcaataatc
    10801 gcatcagatt gcagtataaa tttaacgatc actcatcatg ttcatattta tcagagctcg
    10861 tgctataatt atactaattt tataaggagg aaaaaataaa gagggttata atgaacgaga
    10921 aaaatataaa acacagtcaa aactttatta cttcaaaaca taatatagat aaaataatga
    10981 caaatataag attaaatgaa catgataata tctttgaaat cggctcagga aaagggcatt
    11041 ttacccttga attagtacag aggtgtaatt tcgtaactgc cattgaaata gaccataaat
    11101 tatgcaaaac tacagaaaat aaacttgttg atcacgataa tttccaagtt ttaaacaagg
    11161 atatattgca gtttaaattt cctaaaaacc aatcctataa aatatttggt aatatacctt
    11221 ataacataag tacggatata atacgcaaaa ttgtttttga tagtatagct gatgagattt
    11281 atttaatcgt ggaatacggg tttgctaaaa gattattaaa tacaaaacgc tcattggcat
    11341 tatttttaat ggcagaagtt gatatttcta tattaagtat ggttccaaga gaatattttc
    11401 atcctaaacc taaagtgaat agctcactta tcagattaaa tagaaaaaaa tcaagaatat
    11461 cacacaaaga taaacagaag tataattatt tcgttatgaa atgggttaac aaagaataca
    11521 agaaaatatt tacaaaaaat caatttaaca attccttaaa acatgcagga attgacgatt
    11581 taaacaatat tagctttgaa caattcttat ctcttttcaa tagctataaa ttatttaata
    11641 agtaagttaa gggatgcata aactgcatcc cttaacttgt ttttcgtgta cctatttttt
    11701 gtgaat
//
