Features (pLannotate 1.2.2; 14 found; start..end, strand, type, name):
   1487..1521    +  promoter       J23119(SpeI) promoter: bacterial promoter (Registry of Standard Biological Parts BBa J23119) modified to end with an SpeI site
   1542..1617    +  misc_RNA       gRNA scaffold: guide RNA scaffold for the Streptococcus pyogenes CRISPR/Cas9 system
   3803..7909    +  CDS            Cas9(D10A): nickase mutant of the Cas9 endonuclease from the Streptococcus pyogenes Type II CRISPR/Cas system generates RNA-guided single strand nicks in DNA due to the D10A mutation in the RuvC catalytic domain
   7922..8079    +  CDS            lacZα (fragment): LacZα fragment of β-galactosidase; lacZ fragment
   8085..8184    -  misc_feature   bom (fragment): basis of mobility region from pBR322
   8286..8321    -  CDS            rop (fragment): Rop protein, which maintains plasmids at low copy number; rop
   8416..8520    +  promoter       AmpR promoter: bla
   8521..9381    +  CDS            AmpR: β-lactamase; bla; confers resistance to ampicillin, carbenicillin, and related antibiotics
   9552..10140   +  rep_origin     ori: high-copy-number ColE1/pMB1/pBR322/pUC origin of replication
  10323..10415   +  CDS            lacI (fragment): lac repressor; lacI; The lac repressor binds to the lac operator to inhibit transcription in E. coli. This inhibition can be relieved by adding lactose or isopropyl-β-D-thiogalactopyranoside (IPTG).
  10428..10449   +  protein_bind   CAP binding site: CAP binding activates transcription in the presence of cAMP. E. coli catabolite activator protein
  10464..10494   +  promoter       lac promoter: promoter for the E. coli lac operon
  10498..10520   +  protein_bind   lac operator (fragment): The lac repressor binds to the lac operator to inhibit transcription in E. coli. This inhibition can be relieved by adding lactose or isopropyl-β-D-thiogalactopyranoside (IPTG). lac repressor encoded by lacI
  10910..11641   +  CDS            ermC': ERM_BACIU - Experimental evidence at protein level: Swiss-Prot protein existence level 1. This protein produces a dimethylation of the adenine residue at position 2085 in 23S rRNA, resulting in reduced affinity between ribosomes and macrolide-lincosamide-streptogramin B antibiotics. From Bacillus subtilis.
>Addgene plasmid #73228 | pNICKclos2.0 | depositor full sequence | sequence record 148602 | pNICKclos2.0 sequence 11705 bps
CGATAATTTACAGAAAAGAAAATTATAGAATTTAGTATGATTAATTATACTCATTTATGAATGTTTAATT
GAATACAAAAAAAAATACTTGTTATGTATTCAATTACGGGTTAAAATATAGACAAGTTGAAAAATTTAAT
AAAAAAATAAGTCCTCAGCTCTTATATATTAAGCTACCAACTTAGTATATAAGCCAAAACTTAAATGTGC
TACCAACACATCAAGCCGTTAGAGAACTCTATCTATAGCAATATTTCAAATGTACCGACATACAAGAGAA
ACATTAACTATATATATTCAATTTATGAGATTATCTTAACAGATATAAATGTAAATTGCAATAAGTAAGA
TTTAGAAGTTTATAGCCTTTGTGTATTGGAAGCAGTACGCAAAGGCTTTTTTATTTGATAAAAATTAGAA
GTATATTTATTTTTTCATAATTAATTTATGAAAATGAAAGGGGGTGAGCAAAGTGACAGAGGAAAGCAGT
ATCTTATCAAATAACAAGGTATTAGCAATATCATTATTGACTTTAGCAGTAAACATTATGACTTTTATAG
TGCTTGTAGCTAAGTAGTACGAAAGGGGGAGCTTTAAAAAGCTCCTTGGAATACATAGAATTCATAAATT
AATTTATGAAAAGAAGGGCGTATATGAAAACTTGTAAAAATTGCAAAGAGTTTATTAAAGATACTGAAAT
ATGCAAAATACATTCGTTGATGATTCATGATAAAACAGTAGCAACCTATTGCAGTAAATACAATGAGTCA
AGATGTTTACATAAAGGGAAAGTCCAATGTATTAATTGTTCAAAGATGAACCGATATGGATGGTGTGCCA
TAAAAATGAGATGTTTTACAGAGGAAGAACAGAAAAAAGAACGTACATGCATTAAATATTATGCAAGGAG
CTTTAAAAAAGCTCATGTAAAGAAGAGTAAAAAGAAAAAATAATTTATTTATTAATTTAATATTGAGAGT
GCCGACACAGTATGCACTAAAAAATATATCTGTGGTGTAGTGAGCCGATACAAAAGGATAGTCACTCGCA
TTTTCATAATACATCTTATGTTATGATTATGTGTCGGTGGGACTTCACGACGAAAACCCACAATAAAAAA
AGAGTTCGGGGTAGGGTTAAGCATAGTTGAGGCAACTAAACAATCAAGCTAGGATATGCAGTAGCAGACC
GTAAGGTCGTTGTTTAGGTGTGTTGTAATACATACGCTATTAAGATGTAAAAATACGGATACCAATGAAG
GGAAAAGTATAATTTTTGGATGTAGTTTGTTTGTTCATCTATGGGCAAACTACGTCCAAAGCCGTTTCCA
AATCTGCTAAAAAGTATATCCTTTCTAAAATCAAAGTCAAGTATGAAATCATAAATAAAGTTTAATTTTG
AAGTTATTATGATATTATGTTTTTCTATTAAAATAAATTAAGTATATAGAATAGTTTAATAATAGTATAT
ACTTAATGTGCTGCAGTTGACAGCTAGCTCAGTCCTAGGTATAATACTAGTCGAGTTAGACATAATAGTG
AGTTTTAGAGCTAGAAATAGCAAGTTAAAATAAGGCTAGTCCGTTATCAACTTGAAAAAGTGGCACCGAG
TCGGTGCTTTTTTGCGGCCGCAAAACCTGGTTCTAATGGAATTGTTTACTTACCATATCTTATGGGAGAA
AGAACACCTCATATAGACCCTAATGTAAAAGGTGCATTTTTAGGAGTATCACTAATAAATAACCATGATG
ATTTTGTACGTAGTATATTAGAAGGTGTTAGCTTTAGTTTGAAAAACTGCCTTGATTTAATCGAAGACAT
GAATGTAAACATTGATGAAATAAGAGTAAGTGGCGGTGGAGCAGAAAGTGCTGTATGGAGACAAATATTA
GCTGATATTTTCCAATATTCATTAACTACAGTTAAAGCATCTGAAGGCGGTGCGCTTGGAGTTGCAATAT
TAGCAGGGGTTGGAGCAGGAATCTATGATTCTGTAGAAGATGCTTGTGATAGAATCGTAAAAGGAAACAA
GAAAGTTTCTCCAAATGAAGAATTAAAAGAAGTATACTCAAAAGTATATGAAACATATAATTCAGCTTAT
CCAAGAATAAAAGATATTTAAATATATTAAAGATAGAAATCAATCATCTTAGTTAAGTAATTGTATAATT
AATTAAGGGTGTGTAGTAGTATCGAATTTTAGCAAAAAAATCATATAGTTTTTTAAATACTTTAACAAAA
ATAATAATAGTGATATTATTTAAGAAAAAGCTACTATTACTGATAATAGTCGAGAGGAGTATTTTAAAGT
TTGATAGAAGTAAATCACAGTAAAATAAAAGAAACTAACAGAAAAAAGATAATAGCATTATTATTAAAGA
AAAATGAGATCACCAAATTAGATATATCTAGAATATTAGATATAAGTATAACAACAGTTTCTACAAATAT
TACAGAATTGAAAAGCGAAGGTATTGTAGAAGATGTAAGATCGTTGGAATCTACAGGAGGAAGAAAAGCA
ATTGCTATTAAGTTGAATGAAAACTGTAGATATTCAATTGGAGTCGCACTAACACCGAATCATATAAAGA
TATCATTAGTAAATATAAAGAAAAAAGTTATTGAAAGTATGCTGCAGTGGAATAGAGAACATAATAAATT
TACTTAATGAAAATATAGATTTGTTAATGAAGAAATATAATTTATGCTCTGCAAATTTATTAGGAATAGG
GATTTCATTACCTGGAACCGTAGATTTTAAAGAAGGCATAATAAAGTATTCATATTTGTTAGGCGCCAAA
GATTTTAATTTAAAGGAAAAGTTCGAATACTTAGACATTCCAGTATATGTAGATAATGAAGCAAATTTAT
CTGCTTACTACGAGTTTTTAAATAAAAGAGATATACTAAGAAATCTATTATATGTATCAATAACAGAAGG
TTTAGGCCTTGGTATAATAATAAATGGAAAAATTTACAGAGGTGACAATAACTCATCAGGAGAATTAGGT
CATACTAAGATAGCAATTGATGGAAAAAAATGTAAGTGTGGAGCTAGAGGCTGTTTAGAAGCATACACAT
CTATGAATTCTCTGATTGATAGTTATAATGAAGCTAATAGTTCAAATATTAGTGATATTGATGAATTTGA
AGAAAGATATAATCAAAATGACAAAGATGCTCATGATGTATTAAATGATTATTTAAAAACATTGTCTTTA
GGTCTATCGAATTTGGTTATGATATTTGATCCTAGCAGCATAGTAATAGGTGGAGATATAAATAATTTAC
TTAATGATAAGATAGATATGCTGAAAAAAGAGGTTTATAAAGATAATTTATTTACAAATGAAAATAATTG
CAGTATAAGTATTGCAAGTTTTAAAGAATCTTATCTACTAGGAGCTGCTATGATGCCTATAGAAGAATTC
TTAGAAATTAAATAATGGAGTGGTGAAAGCTGCTCTATTAATTTAAAAACTTATTAAATAAATTTTTAAA
ATATATTTTTAAAGTTATGTAAGCATAGCTATATTAAGGGGGGTCTTAATCTTTGATTGGAACTCCAGAT
TAAGACAAGCCTTTTATATAAAACTAAATATCTATTTATTTCATATTAGATTTATGTTCTTGATTTTCTC
GAGTTTTTAACAAAATATATTGATAAAAATAATATTAGTGGGTATAATTAAGTTGTTAGAGAAAACGTAT
AAATTAGGGATAAACTATGGAACTTATGAAATAGATTGAAATGGTTTATCTGTTACCCCGTATCAAAATT
TAGGAGGTTAGTTAGACCCGGGATGGATAAGAAATACTCAATAGGCTTAGCTATCGGCACAAATAGCGTC
GGATGGGCGGTGATCACTGATGAATATAAGGTTCCGTCTAAAAAGTTCAAGGTTCTGGGAAATACAGACC
GCCACAGTATCAAAAAAAATCTTATAGGGGCTCTTTTATTTGACAGTGGAGAGACAGCGGAAGCGACTCG
TCTCAAACGGACAGCTCGTAGAAGGTATACACGTCGGAAGAATCGTATTTGTTATCTACAGGAGATTTTT
TCAAATGAGATGGCGAAAGTAGATGATAGTTTCTTTCATCGACTTGAAGAGTCTTTTTTGGTGGAAGAAG
ACAAGAAGCATGAACGTCATCCTATTTTTGGAAATATAGTAGATGAAGTTGCTTATCATGAGAAATATCC
AACTATCTATCATCTGCGAAAAAAATTGGTAGATTCTACTGATAAAGCGGATTTGCGCTTAATCTATTTG
GCCTTAGCGCATATGATTAAGTTTCGTGGTCATTTTTTGATTGAGGGAGATTTAAATCCTGATAATAGTG
ATGTGGACAAACTATTTATCCAGTTGGTACAAACCTACAATCAATTATTTGAAGAAAACCCTATTAACGC
AAGTGGAGTAGATGCTAAAGCGATTCTTTCTGCACGATTGAGTAAATCAAGACGATTAGAAAATCTCATT
GCTCAGCTCCCCGGTGAGAAGAAAAATGGCTTATTTGGGAATCTCATTGCTTTGTCATTGGGTTTGACCC
CTAATTTTAAATCAAATTTTGATTTGGCAGAAGATGCTAAATTACAGCTTTCAAAAGATACTTACGATGA
TGATTTAGATAATTTATTGGCGCAAATTGGAGATCAATATGCTGATTTGTTTTTGGCAGCTAAGAATTTA
TCAGATGCTATTTTACTTTCAGATATCCTAAGAGTAAATACTGAAATAACTAAGGCTCCCCTATCAGCTT
CAATGATTAAACGCTACGATGAACATCATCAAGACTTGACTCTTTTAAAAGCTTTAGTTCGACAACAACT
TCCAGAAAAGTATAAAGAAATCTTTTTTGATCAATCAAAAAACGGATATGCAGGTTATATTGATGGGGGA
GCTAGCCAAGAAGAATTTTATAAATTTATCAAACCAATTTTAGAAAAAATGGATGGTACTGAGGAATTAT
TGGTGAAACTAAATCGTGAAGATTTGCTGCGCAAGCAACGGACCTTTGACAACGGCTCTATTCCCCATCA
AATTCACTTGGGTGAGCTGCATGCTATTTTGAGAAGACAAGAAGACTTTTATCCATTTTTAAAAGACAAT
CGTGAGAAGATTGAAAAAATCTTGACTTTTCGAATTCCTTATTATGTTGGTCCATTGGCGCGTGGCAATA
GTCGTTTTGCATGGATGACTCGGAAGTCTGAAGAAACAATTACCCCATGGAATTTTGAAGAAGTTGTCGA
TAAAGGTGCTTCAGCTCAATCATTTATTGAACGCATGACAAACTTTGATAAAAATCTTCCAAATGAAAAA
GTACTACCAAAACATAGTTTGCTTTATGAGTATTTTACGGTTTATAACGAATTGACAAAGGTCAAATATG
TTACTGAAGGAATGCGAAAACCAGCATTTCTTTCAGGTGAACAGAAGAAAGCCATTGTTGATTTACTCTT
CAAAACAAATCGAAAAGTAACCGTTAAGCAATTAAAAGAAGATTATTTCAAAAAAATAGAATGTTTTGAT
AGTGTTGAAATTTCAGGAGTTGAAGATAGATTTAATGCTTCATTAGGTACCTACCATGATTTGCTAAAAA
TTATTAAAGATAAAGATTTTTTGGATAATGAAGAAAATGAAGATATCTTAGAGGATATTGTTTTAACATT
GACCTTATTTGAAGATAGGGAGATGATTGAGGAAAGACTTAAAACATATGCTCACCTCTTTGATGATAAG
GTGATGAAACAGCTTAAACGTCGCCGTTATACTGGTTGGGGACGTTTGTCTCGAAAATTGATTAATGGTA
TTAGGGATAAGCAATCTGGCAAAACAATATTAGATTTTTTGAAATCAGATGGTTTTGCCAATCGCAATTT
TATGCAGCTGATCCATGATGATAGTTTGACATTTAAAGAAGACATTCAAAAAGCACAAGTGTCTGGACAA
GGCGATAGTTTACATGAACATATTGCAAATTTAGCTGGTAGCCCTGCTATTAAAAAAGGTATTTTACAGA
CTGTAAAAGTTGTTGATGAATTGGTCAAAGTAATGGGGCGGCATAAGCCAGAAAATATCGTTATTGAAAT
GGCACGTGAAAATCAGACAACTCAAAAGGGCCAGAAAAATTCGCGAGAGCGTATGAAACGAATCGAAGAA
GGTATCAAAGAATTAGGAAGTCAGATTCTTAAAGAGCATCCTGTTGAAAATACTCAATTGCAAAATGAAA
AGCTCTATCTCTATTATCTCCAAAATGGAAGAGACATGTATGTGGACCAAGAATTAGATATTAATCGTTT
AAGTGATTATGATGTCGATCACATTGTTCCACAAAGTTTCCTTAAAGACGATTCAATAGACAATAAGGTC
TTAACGCGTTCTGATAAAAATCGTGGTAAATCGGATAACGTTCCAAGTGAAGAAGTAGTCAAAAAGATGA
AAAACTATTGGAGACAACTTCTAAACGCCAAGTTAATCACTCAACGTAAGTTTGATAATTTAACGAAAGC
TGAACGTGGAGGTTTGAGTGAACTTGATAAAGCTGGTTTTATCAAACGCCAATTGGTTGAAACTCGCCAA
ATCACTAAGCATGTGGCACAAATTTTGGATAGTCGCATGAATACTAAATACGATGAAAATGATAAACTTA
TTCGAGAGGTTAAAGTGATTACCTTAAAATCTAAATTAGTTTCTGACTTCCGAAAAGATTTCCAATTCTA
TAAAGTACGTGAGATTAACAATTACCATCATGCCCATGATGCGTATCTAAATGCCGTCGTTGGAACTGCT
TTGATTAAGAAATATCCAAAACTTGAATCGGAGTTTGTCTATGGTGATTATAAAGTTTATGATGTTCGTA
AAATGATTGCTAAGTCTGAGCAAGAAATAGGCAAAGCAACCGCAAAATATTTCTTTTACTCTAATATCAT
GAACTTCTTCAAAACAGAAATTACACTTGCAAATGGAGAGATTCGCAAACGCCCTCTAATCGAAACTAAT
GGGGAAACTGGAGAAATTGTCTGGGATAAAGGGCGAGATTTTGCCACAGTGCGCAAAGTATTGTCCATGC
CCCAAGTCAATATTGTCAAGAAAACAGAAGTACAGACAGGCGGATTCTCCAAGGAGTCAATTTTACCAAA
AAGAAATTCGGACAAGCTTATTGCTCGTAAAAAAGACTGGGATCCAAAAAAATATGGTGGTTTTGATAGT
CCAACGGTAGCTTATTCAGTCCTAGTGGTTGCTAAGGTGGAAAAAGGGAAATCGAAGAAGTTAAAATCCG
TTAAAGAGTTACTAGGGATCACAATTATGGAAAGAAGTTCCTTTGAAAAAAATCCGATTGACTTTTTAGA
AGCTAAAGGATATAAGGAAGTTAAAAAAGACTTAATCATTAAACTACCTAAATATAGTCTTTTTGAGTTA
GAAAACGGTCGTAAACGGATGCTGGCTAGTGCCGGAGAATTACAAAAAGGAAATGAGCTGGCTCTGCCAA
GCAAATATGTGAATTTTTTATATTTAGCTAGTCATTATGAAAAGTTGAAGGGTAGTCCAGAAGATAACGA
ACAAAAACAATTGTTTGTGGAGCAGCATAAGCATTATTTAGATGAGATTATTGAGCAAATCAGTGAATTT
TCTAAGCGTGTTATTTTAGCAGATGCCAATTTAGATAAAGTTCTTAGTGCATATAACAAACATAGAGACA
AACCAATACGTGAACAAGCAGAAAATATTATTCATTTATTTACGTTGACGAATCTTGGAGCTCCCGCTGC
TTTTAAATATTTTGATACAACAATTGATCGTAAACGATATACGTCTACAAAAGAAGTTTTAGATGCCACT
CTTATCCATCAATCCATCACTGGTCTTTATGAAACACGCATTGATTTGAGTCAGCTAGGAGGTGACTGAG
CGGCCGCGGGAATTCACTGGCCGTCGTTTTACAACGTCGTGACTGGGAAAACCCTGGCGTTACCCAACTT
AATCGCCTTGCAGCACATCCCCCTTTCGCCAGCTGGCGTAATAGCGAAGAGGCCCGCACCGATCGCCCTT
CCCAACAGTTGCGCAGCCTGAATGGCGAATGGCGCCTGATGCGGTATTTTCTCCTTACGCATCTGTGCGG
TATTTCACACCGCATATGGTGCACTCTCAGTACAATCTGCTCTGATGCCGCATAGTTAAGCCAGCCCCGA
CACCCGCCAACACCCGCTGACGCGCCCTGACGGGCTTGTCTGCTCCCGGCATCCGCTTACAGACAAGCTG
TGACCGTCTCCGGGAGCTGCATGTGTCAGAGGTTTTCACCGTCATCACCGAAACGCGCGAGACGAAAGGG
CCTCGTGATACGCCTATTTTTATAGGTTAATGTCATGATAATAATGGTTTCTTAGACGTCAGGTGGCACT
TTTCGGGGAAATGTGCGCGGAACCCCTATTTGTTTATTTTTCTAAATACATTCAAATATGTATCCGCTCA
TGAGACAATAACCCTGATAAATGCTTCAATAATATTGAAAAAGGAAGAGTATGAGTATTCAACATTTCCG
TGTCGCCCTTATTCCCTTTTTTGCGGCATTTTGCCTTCCTGTTTTTGCTCACCCAGAAACGCTGGTGAAA
GTAAAAGATGCTGAAGATCAGTTGGGTGCACGAGTGGGTTACATCGAACTGGATCTCAACAGCGGTAAGA
TCCTTGAGAGTTTTCGCCCCGAAGAACGTTTTCCAATGATGAGCACTTTTAAAGTTCTGCTATGTGGCGC
GGTATTATCCCGTATTGACGCCGGGCAAGAGCAACTCGGTCGCCGCATACACTATTCTCAGAATGACTTG
GTTGAGTACTCACCAGTCACAGAAAAGCATCTTACGGATGGCATGACAGTAAGAGAATTATGCAGTGCTG
CCATAACCATGAGTGATAACACTGCGGCCAACTTACTTCTGACAACGATCGGAGGACCGAAGGAGCTAAC
CGCTTTTTTGCACAACATGGGGGATCATGTAACTCGCCTTGATCGTTGGGAACCGGAGCTGAATGAAGCC
ATACCAAACGACGAGCGTGACACCACGATGCCTGTAGCAATGGCAACAACGTTGCGCAAACTATTAACTG
GCGAACTACTTACTCTAGCTTCCCGGCAACAATTAATAGACTGGATGGAGGCGGATAAAGTTGCAGGACC
ACTTCTGCGCTCGGCCCTTCCGGCTGGCTGGTTTATTGCTGATAAATCTGGAGCCGGTGAGCGTGGGTCT
CGCGGTATCATTGCAGCACTGGGGCCAGATGGTAAGCCCTCCCGTATCGTAGTTATCTACACGACGGGGA
GTCAGGCAACTATGGATGAACGAAATAGACAGATCGCTGAGATAGGTGCCTCACTGATTAAGCATTGGTA
ACTGTCAGACCAAGTTTACTCATATATACTTTAGATTGATTTAAAACTTCATTTTTAATTTAAAAGGATC
TAGGTGAAGATCCTTTTTGATAATCTCATGACCAAAATCCCTTAACGTGAGTTTTCGTTCCACTGAGCGT
CAGACCCCGTAGAAAAGATCAAAGGATCTTCTTGAGATCCTTTTTTTCTGCGCGTAATCTGCTGCTTGCA
AACAAAAAAACCACCGCTACCAGCGGTGGTTTGTTTGCCGGATCAAGAGCTACCAACTCTTTTTCCGAAG
GTAACTGGCTTCAGCAGAGCGCAGATACCAAATACTGTCCTTCTAGTGTAGCCGTAGTTAGGCCACCACT
TCAAGAACTCTGTAGCACCGCCTACATACCTCGCTCTGCTAATCCTGTTACCAGTGGCTGCTGCCAGTGG
CGATAAGTCGTGTCTTACCGGGTTGGACTCAAGACGATAGTTACCGGATAAGGCGCAGCGGTCGGGCTGA
ACGGGGGGTTCGTGCACACAGCCCAGCTTGGAGCGAACGACCTACACCGAACTGAGATACCTACAGCGTG
AGCTATGAGAAAGCGCCACGCTTCCCGAAGGGAGAAAGGCGGACAGGTATCCGGTAAGCGGCAGGGTCGG
AACAGGAGAGCGCACGAGGGAGCTTCCAGGGGGAAACGCCTGGTATCTTTATAGTCCTGTCGGGTTTCGC
CACCTCTGACTTGAGCGTCGATTTTTGTGATGCTCGTCAGGGGGGCGGAGCCTATGGAAAAACGCCAGCA
ACGCGGCCTTTTTACGGTTCCTGGCCTTTTGCTGGCCTTTTGCTCACATGTTCTTTCCTGCGTTATCCCC
TGATTCTGTGGATAACCGTATTACCGCCTTTGAGTGAGCTGATACCGCTCGCCGCAGCCGAACGACCGAG
CGCAGCGAGTCAGTGAGCGAGGAAGCGGAAGAGCGCCCAATACGCAAACCGCCTCTCCCCGCGCGTTGGC
CGATTCATTAATGCAGCTGGCACGACAGGTTTCCCGACTGGAAAGCGGGCAGTGAGCGCAACGCAATTAA
TGTGAGTTAGCTCACTCATTAGGCACCCCAGGCTTTACACTTTATGCTTCCGGCTCGTATGTTGTGTGGA
ATTGTGAGCGGATAACAATTTCACACAGGAAACAGCTATGACCATGATTACGCCAAGCTTTGGCTAACAC
ACACGCCATTCCAACCAATAGTTTTCTCGGCATAAAGCCATGCTCTGACGCTTAAATGCACTAATGCCTT
AAAAAAACATTAAAGTCTAACACACTAGACTTATTTACTTCGTAATTAAGTCGTTAAACCGTGTGCTCTA
CGACCAAAAGTATAAAACCTTTAAGAACTTTCTTTTTTCTTGTAAAAAAAGAAACTAGATAAATCTCTCA
TATCTTTTATTCAATAATCGCATCAGATTGCAGTATAAATTTAACGATCACTCATCATGTTCATATTTAT
CAGAGCTCGTGCTATAATTATACTAATTTTATAAGGAGGAAAAAATAAAGAGGGTTATAATGAACGAGAA
AAATATAAAACACAGTCAAAACTTTATTACTTCAAAACATAATATAGATAAAATAATGACAAATATAAGA
TTAAATGAACATGATAATATCTTTGAAATCGGCTCAGGAAAAGGGCATTTTACCCTTGAATTAGTACAGA
GGTGTAATTTCGTAACTGCCATTGAAATAGACCATAAATTATGCAAAACTACAGAAAATAAACTTGTTGA
TCACGATAATTTCCAAGTTTTAAACAAGGATATATTGCAGTTTAAATTTCCTAAAAACCAATCCTATAAA
ATATTTGGTAATATACCTTATAACATAAGTACGGATATAATACGCAAAATTGTTTTTGATAGTATAGCTG
ATGAGATTTATTTAATCGTGGAATACGGGTTTGCTAAAAGATTATTAAATACAAAACGCTCATTGGCATT
ATTTTTAATGGCAGAAGTTGATATTTCTATATTAAGTATGGTTCCAAGAGAATATTTTCATCCTAAACCT
AAAGTGAATAGCTCACTTATCAGATTAAATAGAAAAAAATCAAGAATATCACACAAAGATAAACAGAAGT
ATAATTATTTCGTTATGAAATGGGTTAACAAAGAATACAAGAAAATATTTACAAAAAATCAATTTAACAA
TTCCTTAAAACATGCAGGAATTGACGATTTAAACAATATTAGCTTTGAACAATTCTTATCTCTTTTCAAT
AGCTATAAATTATTTAATAAGTAAGTTAAGGGATGCATAAACTGCATCCCTTAACTTGTTTTTCGTGTAC
CTATTTTTTGTGAAT
