>Addgene plasmid #73228 | pNICKclos2.0 | depositor partial sequence | sequence record 134741 | sgRNA
TTGACAGCTAGCTCAGTCCTAGGTATAATACTAGTCGAGTTAGACATAATAGTGAGTTTTAGAGCTAGAA
ATAGCAAGTTAAAATAAGGCTAGTCCGTTATCAACTTGAAAAAGTGGCACCGAGTCGGTGCTTTTTT
